Addgene plasmid #53517: pUAST YFP mouse Rab35 WT
Depositing lab: Matthew Scott. Depositing organization: Stanford University. Publication: Rab35 controls actin bundling by recruiting fascin as an effector protein. Zhang J, Fonovic M, Suyama K, Bogyo M, Scott MP. Science. 2009 Sep 4;325(5945):1250-4. doi: 10.1126/science.1174921. PubMed 19729655.
Backbone
  Vector backbone: pUAST
  Vector type: Insect Expression
Growth in bacteria
  Bacterial resistance: Ampicillin, 100 μg/mL
  Growth temperature: 37°C
  Growth strain: DH5alpha
  Copy number: Unknown
Gene/Insert
  Gene/Insert name: Rab35
  Species: M. musculus (mouse)
  Entrez Gene: Rab35 (a.k.a. 9530019H02Rik, AU040256, H-ray, RAB1C, RAY)
  Promoter: GAL4
  Tag / fusion protein: YFP (N terminal on backbone)
  Cloning method: Gateway Cloning
  Sequencing primers: 5′ EGFP-C; 3′ SV40pA-R
Terms and licenses: Academic/Nonprofit Terms; Industry Terms: Not Available to Industry
How to cite: pUAST YFP mouse Rab35 WT was a gift from Matthew Scott (Addgene plasmid # 53517 ; http://n2t.net/addgene:53517 ; RRID:Addgene_53517)
