[The description below was written by a language model from this plasmid's Addgene catalogue record.]
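Description:
pUAST YFP mouse Rab35 WT is an insect expression plasmid built on the pUAST backbone, the standard Drosophila vector for GAL4/UAS-controlled transgene expression. It is propagated in E. coli under ampicillin selection; the copy number is not recorded. No feature table accompanies the entry, so individual backbone elements such as the origin of replication, P-element ends or a fly transformation marker are not documented here. The listed 3′ sequencing primer does imply an SV40 polyadenylation region downstream of the insert.

The payload is the wild-type mouse (M. musculus) Rab35 coding sequence, a small Rab-family GTPase, introduced by Gateway recombination. It is fused at its N terminus to YFP, which is supplied by the backbone. N-terminal tagging is the usual arrangement for Rab proteins because it leaves the C terminus free for the lipid modification that anchors them to membranes. The promoter is recorded as GAL4, meaning that transcription is GAL4-responsive: the fusion is expressed only where a GAL4 driver is present. This allows tissue- or cell-type-specific expression in transgenic flies, or expression in cultured insect cells co-supplied with GAL4.

The "WT" designation suggests the plasmid serves as a wild-type reference, though no mutant counterparts are listed in this entry. The associated publication reports that Rab35 controls actin bundling by recruiting fascin as an effector. This is consistent with use of the plasmid to visualise Rab35 localisation by fluorescence and to test the effects of its expression on actin organisation.
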