>Addgene plasmid #53517 | pUAST YFP mouse Rab35 WT | addgene partial sequence | sequence record 86675 | EGFP-C 5'-CATGGTCCTGCTGGAGTTCGTG-3'
GACGAGCTGTACAAGTCCGGACTCAGATCTCGAGCTCAAGCTTCGAATTCTGCAGTCGACGGTACCGCGG
GCCCGGGATCATCAACAAGTTTGTACAAAAAAGCAGGCTTAATGGCCCGGGACTACGACCACCTCTTCAA
GCTGCTCATCATCGGCGACAGCGGTGTGGGCAAGAGCAGCTTGCTGTTACGATTCGCAGACAACACCTTC
TCAGGCAGCTACATCACCACAATCGGAGTGGATTTCAAGATTCGGACTGTGGAGATCAACGGGGAGAAGG
TGAAGCTGCAGATCTGGGACACGGCAGGGCAGGAGCGCTTCCGCACCATCACCTCTACGTATTATCGGGG
GACCCATGGGGTCATTGTGGTTTACGACGTCACTAGTGCCGAGTCCTTTGTCAACGTCAAGCGATGGCTT
CATGAAATCAACCAGAACTGTGACGATGTGTGCCGAATATTAGTGGGCAATAAGAATGATGACCCTGAGC
GGAAGGTGGTAGAGACAGAAGATGCCTACAAATTTGCCGGGCAGATGGGGATCCAGCTCTTTGAGACCAG
TGCCAAGGAGAACGTCAATGTGGAAGAGATGTTCAACTGTATCACAGAGCTGGTTCTGCGAGCAAAGAAA
GACAACTTGGCGAAACAGCAGCAGCAACAACAGAACGATGTGGTGAAGCTCACCAAAAACAGTAAACGAA
AGAAACGCTGCTGCTAAAACCCAGCTTTCTTGTACAAAGTGGTTGATGATCCTCTAGAGGATCTTTGTGA
AGGAACCTTACTTCTGTGGTGTGACATAATTGGACAAACTACCTACAGAGATTTAAAGCTCTAAGGTAAA
TATAAA
